Addgene plasmid #58300: pSEVAT7Z1A
Purpose: (Empty Backbone) GeneGuard vector cassette: thyA, ColE2 COR, Zeta toxin; with ampR as cargo.
Depositing lab: Tom Ellis. Depositing organization: Imperial College London. Publication: GeneGuard: a Modular Plasmid System Designed for Biosafety. Wright O, Delmans M, Stan GB, Ellis T. ACS Synth Biol. 2014 May 13. 10.1021/sb500234s PubMed 24847673.
Backbone
  Vector backbone: SEVA
  Vector type: Bacterial Expression, Synthetic Biology
Growth in bacteria
  Bacterial resistance: Ampicillin, 100 μg/mL
  Growth temperature: 37°C
  Growth strain: E. coli MC1061 DIAL EI ΔthyA-Eps
  Growth instructions: For plasmid propagation, a host with an integrated GeneGuard genomic cassette is required.
  Copy number: Unknown
Resource information
  A portion of this plasmid was derived from a plasmid made by: DIAL strains. Part source: Prof J. Christopher Anderson (Dept of Bioengineering, University of California, Berkeley);COR parts. Part source: Prof Vićtor de Lorenzo (Systems Biology Program, Centro Nacional de Biotecnologiá, Madrid); Zeta/Epsilon. Toxin-Antitoxin parts. Part source: Dr. Urszula Zielenkiewicz (Dept of Microbial Biochemistry, Institute of Biochemistry and Biophysics of the Polish Academy of Sciences).
Terms and licenses: Academic/Nonprofit Terms; Industry Terms: Not Available to Industry
Depositor comments: Please note that this plasmid may require a unique bacterial strain, so make sure to confirm that you can also obtain the appropriate growth strain. Please contact us or contact our distributors if you have any questions.
How to cite: pSEVAT7Z1A was a gift from Tom Ellis (Addgene plasmid # 58300 ; http://n2t.net/addgene:58300 ; RRID:Addgene_58300)
