[The description below was written by a language model from this plasmid's Addgene catalogue record and pLannotate feature annotations shown in this document.]
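Description:
pSEVAT7Z1A is an empty-backbone bacterial plasmid of about 4 kb from the GeneGuard system, a modular set of vectors built on the SEVA (Standard European Vector Architecture) format and designed for biosafety, with the aim of making a plasmid dependent on one engineered host and harmful or useless to any other bacterium that acquires it. Three interlocking elements achieve this. The replication origin is a ColE2 conditional origin of replication (COR), which the feature table does not annotate. It presumably lies in the unannotated stretch between the toxin gene and the rrnB T1 terminator, and it functions only when the matching replication initiator is supplied in trans by the host. The plasmid also carries thyA, encoding thymidylate synthase, which follows a fragment annotated as trc promoter and complements a thyA-deleted, thymidine-auxotrophic host, so the plasmid can be retained without antibiotics. Finally, it encodes the Zeta toxin of a Streptococcus pyogenes type II toxin-antitoxin pair, which blocks cell wall synthesis unless the cognate Epsilon antitoxin is present.

The plasmid can therefore be propagated only in a strain carrying the matching GeneGuard genomic cassette. The record lists an E. coli MC1061 DIAL derivative that is ΔthyA and expresses Epsilon. The cargo position holds a TEM-type beta-lactamase gene (ampR) with its own promoter and an fd terminator, giving ampicillin resistance as an example payload and a convenient selection marker. Next to it are a pUC18/19-type multiple cloning site with a short lacZα remnant and a lambda t0 terminator, where users can insert genes of interest. The vector is intended for synthetic biology work in which horizontal transfer of engineered DNA needs to be limited. Copy number is not recorded.
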