Features (pLannotate 1.2.2; 10 found; start..end, strand, type, name):
     10..49      -  terminator     fd terminator: central terminator from bacteriophage fd (Otsuka and Kunisawa, 1982)
     56..913     -  CDS            bla: BLAT_ECOLX - Experimental evidence at protein level: Swiss-Prot protein existence level 1. TEM-type are the most prevalent beta-lactamases in enterobacteria; they hydrolyze the beta-lactam bond in susceptible beta-lactam antibiotics, thus conferring resistance to penicillins and cephalosporins. TEM-3 and TEM-4 are capable of hydrolyzing cefotaxime and ceftazidime. TEM-5 is capable of hydrolyzing ceftazidime. TEM-6 is capable of hydrolyzing ceftazidime and aztreonam. TEM-8/CAZ-2, TEM- 16/CAZ-7 and TEM-24/CAZ-6 are markedly active against ceftazidime. IRT- 4 shows resistance to beta-lactamase in
    914..1005    -  promoter       AmpR promoter: bla
   1066..1122    +  misc_feature   MCS: pUC18/19 multiple cloning site
   1130..1154    +  CDS            lacZα (fragment): LacZα fragment of β-galactosidase; lacZ fragment
   1165..1259    +  terminator     lambda t0 terminator: transcription terminator from phage lambda
   1352..1376    +  promoter       trc promoter (fragment): strong E. coli promoter; hybrid between the trp and lac UV5 promoters
   1473..2264    +  CDS            thyA: TYSY_ECO57 - Experimental evidence at protein level: Swiss-Prot protein existence level 1. Catalyzes the reductive methylation of 2'-deoxyuridine-5'- monophosphate (dUMP) to 2'-deoxythymidine-5'-monophosphate (dTMP) while utilizing 5,10-methylenetetrahydrofolate (mTHF) as the methyl donor and reductant in the reaction, yielding dihydrofolate (DHF) as a by- product. This enzymatic reaction provides an intracellular de novo source of dTMP, an essential precursor for DNA biosynthesis. From Escherichia coli O157:H7.
   2405..3265    -  CDS            ZTOX_STRPY: Experimental evidence at protein level: Swiss-Prot protein existence level 1. Toxic component of a type II toxin-antitoxin (TA) system. Phosphorylates UDP-N-acetyl-D-glucosamine (UNAG) on the 3'-hydroxyl group of the N-acetyl-D-glucosamine moiety, yielding UNAG-3P. UNAG-3P inhibits MurA, the first committed step in cell wall synthesis, which is then blocked. Phosphorylation is inhibited by cognate epsilon antitoxin. Part of a postsegregational killing (PSK) system involved in the killing of plasmid-free cells. The zeta toxin induces programmed cell death. From Streptococcus pyogenes.
   3894..3980    -  terminator     rrnB T1 terminator: Escherichia coli rrnB; transcription terminator T1 from the E. coli rrnB gene
>Addgene plasmid #58300 | pSEVAT7Z1A | depositor full sequence | sequence record 89811 | pSEVAT7Z1A sequence 3986 bps
TTAATTAAGTCCAAAAAAAAAGGCTCCAAAAGGAGCCTTTAATTGTATCGGTTTACCAATGTTTAATCAG
GCTCGCGCCAATTTCCGCAATCTGACGGTTACGTTCATCCATCGTCGCCTGGCTGCCGGTGGTATAAATC
ACCACAATACGGCTCGGTTTACCATCCGGGCCCAGCGCCGCAATAATGCCACGGCTGCCACGTTCGCCCG
CACCGCTTTTATCCGCAATAAACCAGCCAGCCGGCAGCGCGCTACGCAGCAGCGGACCCGCCACTTTATC
CGCTTCCATCCAATCAATCAGTTGCTGGCGGCTTGCCAGGGTCAGCAGCTCACCCGTCAGCAGTTTACGC
AGGGTGGTCGCCATTGCTGCCGGCATGGTGGTATCACGTTCATCGTTCGGAATCGCTTCGTTCAGTTCCG
GTTCCCAACGATCCAGACGGGTCACATGATCGCCCATGTTATGCAGAAACGCGGTCAGTTCTTTCGGACC
GCCAATGGTCGTCAGCAGCAGGTTCGCCGCGGTGTTATCGCTCATGGTAATCGCCGCGCTGCACAGTTCA
CGCACGGTCATGCCATCGGTCAGATGTTTTTCGGTCACCGGGCTATATTCCACCAGATCGTTCTGGCTAT
AATGAATACGACGGCCCAGTTGTTCCTGGCCCGCATCCACACGGCTCAGAACCGCACCGCACAGCAGCAC
TTTAAAGGTGCTCATCATCGGAAAACGTTCTTCCGGACGAAAAGATTCCAGAATTTTGCCGCTGTTCAGA
TCCAGTTCAATATAGCCCACGCGCGCACCCAGTTGATCTTCCGCATCTTTCACTTTCACCAGGGTTTCCG
GATGCGCAAACACCGGCAGGCAAAACGCCGCAAAAAACGGAATCAGCGCCACACGAAAATGCTGAATGCT
CATACTCTTCCTTTTTCAATATTATTGAAGCATTTATCAGGGTTATTGTCTCATGAGCGGATACATATTT
GAATGTATTTAGAAAAATAAACAAATAGGGGAATTAAAAAAAAGCCCGCTCATTAGGCGGGCTACTACCT
AGGCCGCGGCCGCGCGAATTCGAGCTCGGTACCCGGGGATCCTCTAGAGTCGACCTGCAGGCATGCAAGC
TTGCGGCCGCGTCGTGACTGGGAAAACCCTGGCGACTAGTCTTGGACTCCTGTTGATAGATCCAGTAATG
ACCTCAGAACTCCATCTGGATTTGTTCAGAACGCTCGGTTGCCGCCGGGCGTTTTTTATTGGTGAGAATC
CAGGGGTCCCCAATAATTACGATTTAAATCACAGCAAACACCACGTCGGCCCTATCAGCTGCGTGCTTTC
TATGAGTCGTTGCTGCATAACTTGACAATTAATCATCCGGCTCGTAGGGTTTGTGGAGGGCCCAAGTTCA
CTTAAAAAGGAGATCAACAATGAAAGCAATTTTCGTACTGAAACATCTTAATCATGCTGGGGAGGGTTTC
TAATGAAACAGTATTTAGAACTGATGCAAAAAGTGCTCGACGAAGGCACACAGAAAAACGACCGTACCGG
AACCGGAACGCTTTCCATTTTTGGTCATCAGATGCGTTTTAACCTGCAAGATGGATTCCCGCTGGTGACA
ACTAAACGTTGCCACCTGCGTTCCATCATCCATGAACTGCTGTGGTTTCTTCAGGGCGACACTAACATTG
CTTATCTACACGAAAACAATGTCACCATCTGGGACGAATGGGCCGATGAAAACGGCGACCTCGGGCCAGT
GTATGGTAAACAGTGGCGTGCCTGGCCAACGCCAGATGGTCGTCATATTGACCAGATCACTACGGTACTG
AACCAGCTGAAAAACGACCCGGATTCGCGCCGCATTATTGTTTCAGCGTGGAACGTAGGCGAACTGGATA
AAATGGCGCTGGCACCGTGCCATGCATTCTTCCAGTTCTATGTGGCAGACGGCAAACTCTCTTGCCAGCT
TTATCAGCGCTCCTGTGACGTCTTCCTCGGCCTGCCGTTCAACATTGCCAGCTACGCGTTATTGGTGCAT
ATGATGGCGCAGCAGTGCGATCTGGAAGTGGGTGATTTTGTCTGGACCGGTGGCGACACGCATCTGTACA
GCAACCATATGGATCAAACTCATCTGCAATTAAGCCGCGAACCGCGTCCGCTGCCGAAGTTGATTATCAA
ACGTAAACCCGAATCCATCTTCGACTACCGTTTCGAAGACTTTGAGATTGAAGGCTACGATCCGCATCCG
GGCATTAAAGCGCCGGTGGCTATCTAAGACTTTTGTCAGGTTCCTACTGTGACGACTACCACCGATAGAC
TGGAGTGTTGCTGCGAAAAAACCCCGCCGAAGCGGGGTTTTTTGCGAGAAGTCACCACGATTGTGCTTTA
CACGGAGTAGTCGGCAGTTCCTTAAATACCTGGAAGTTTAGGTGTTTTGGGTATTGGTGGTGTAGGTGGC
TGCAAACTTTCCAATTTTTGTTGAATTGCTTTAAATTCAGGTGTCTCTTGGTGTTTATTTAGAACCATTT
TTTGCTCTATTCGTTCTAAAGTCGGTTGAATTTCTTTCCCTGATACTTTACGATTCAATTCTTTTTCTAA
GGTTTCTTTTGGACTAATAGAAGGTGTTTCCAAACTTGAATAGAGTTTTACTCCTTCTCTGTTATATAGC
CTTATATCGCTAAATAAGCCCGTTTTATGAAGGGTTTCTAAATTGGTCGGTAAGTTTTTGACAACAATAT
CATGCGCTTGTTTTGGTGTTGCCCTGGCTGTCATTGGATCATCTGCATACATGGTTTCATATCGTTCAAT
TGTTCCTAAATATGAGTTGATTTTAGGTACTGCCATGACATACATTTTTGTTTCATAACCTTTGGCTTGA
AGCATTGTTGCGGTTTGAATAGGAACGTCTGTTGTTCGTCCTGTACCTTCGATCACCAAATTATACCCTT
GATCGCTCAAACGGCTTATGATCGCTTCTGTCATGCGATTAGAATAAGGGGTAACGTGTTTTACTACGTC
TTTTTCATAAAGTTTCACAAGTTCATCAAAATTAGGGTGCTGTTGTTTAAAGGTATCATTATCAATGACA
ATAACATTCCCTTGTGTTTCTTCAAAAATTGCTGATCGCAAACTGGTTTTCCCTGACCCTGGTTGCCCAC
CAAGTAAAAAAGCGGTTGGCGATTCAACCGCTTTTTTTCCTTGAATCAATTCTTCTAAATTATCATTTAA
GCGATTCTCAAATTGTTTGTCAGTAAAATTGACTATATTTGCCATCTAGTATTGCCCGAGTATCTCTAGT
AACATTTATTGTACAACACGAGCCCATTTTTGTCAAATAAATTTTAAATTATATCAACGTTAATAAGACG
TTGTCAATAAAATTATTTTGACAAAATTGGCCGGCCGAGCGCCTCAGCGCGCCGTAGCGTCGATAAAAAT
TACGGGCTGGGGCGAAACTACCATCTGTTCGAAAAGGTCCGTAAATGGGCCTACAGAGCGATTCGTCAGG
GCTGGCCTGTATTCTCACAATGGCTTGATGCCGTTATCCAGCGTGTCGAAATGTACAACGCTTCGCTTCC
CGTTCCGCTTTCTCCGGCTGAATGTCGGGCTATTGGCAAGAGCATTGCGAAATATACACACAGGAAATTC
TCACCAGAGGGATTTTCCGCTGTACAGGCCGCTCGCGGTCGCAAGGGCGGAACTAAATCTAAGCGCGCAG
CAGTTCCTACATCAGCACGTTCGCTGAAACCGTGGGAGGCATTAGGCATCAGTCGAGCGACGTACTACCG
AAAATTAAAATGTGACCCAGACCTCGCAAAATGAGACCAGATAAGCCTTATCAGATAACAGCGCCCTTTT
GGCGTCTTTTTGAGCAGGCGCGCCCAGCTGTCTAGGGCGGCGGATTTGTCCTACTCAGGAGAGCGTTCAC
CGACAAACAACAGATAAAACGAAAGGCCCAGTCTTTCGACTGAGCCTTTCGTTTTATTTGATGCCT
