>Addgene plasmid #58300 | pSEVAT7Z1A | addgene partial sequence | sequence record 95149 | T0term-R 5'-GCGGCAACCGAGCGTTC-3'
CGGCCGCAAGCTTGCATGCCTGCAGGTCGACTCTAGAGGATCCCCGGGTACCGAGCTCGAATTCGCGCGG
CCGCGGCCTAGGTAGTAGCCCGCCTAATGAGCGGGCTTTTTTTTAATTCCCCTATTTGTTTATTTTTCTA
AATACATTCAAATATGTATCCGCTCATGAGACAATAACCCTGATAAATGCTTCAATAATATTGAAAAAGG
AAGAGTATGAGCATTCAGCATTTTCGTGTGGCGCTGATTCCGTTTTTTGCGGCGTTTTGCCTGCCGGTGT
TTGCGCATCCGGAAACCCTGGTGAAAGTGAAAGATGCGGAAGATCAACTGGGTGCGCGCGTGGGCTATAT
TGAACTGGATCTGAACAGCGGCAAAATTCTGGAATCTTTTCGTCCGGAAGAACGTTTTCCGATGATGAGC
ACCTTTAAAGTGCTGCTGTGCGGTGCGGTTCTGAGCCGTGTGGATGCGGGCCAGGAACAACTGGGCCGTC
GTATTCATTATAGCCAGAACGATCTGGTGGAATATA
