>Addgene plasmid #58300 | pSEVAT7Z1A | addgene partial sequence | sequence record 95151 | ColE2-Ori-F 5'-CCCCAGCCCGTAATTTTTATC-3'
TTTATTTGACAAAAATGGGCTCGTGTTGTACAATAAATGTTACTAGAGATACTCGGGCAATACTAGATGG
CAAATATAGTCAATTTTACTGACAAACAATTTGAGAATCGCTTAAATGATAATTTAGAAGAATTGATTCA
AGGAAAAAAAGCGGTTGAATCGCCAACCGCTTTTTTACTTGGTGGGCAACCAGGGTCAGGGAAAACCAGT
TTGCGATCAGCAATTTTTGAAGAAACACAAGGGAATGTTATTGTCATTGATAATGATACCTTTAAACAAC
AGCACCCTAATTTTGATGAACTTGTGAAACTTTATGAAAAAGACGTAGTAAAACACGTTACCCCTTATTC
TAATCGCATGACAGAAGCGATCATAAGCCGTTTGAGCGATCAAGGGTATAATTTGGTGATCGAAGGTACA
GGACGAACAACA
